LOCUS       Exported 7517 bp ds-DNA circular SYN 12-MAY-2021
DEFINITION  synthetic circular DNA
ACCESSION   .
VERSION     .
KEYWORDS    pCFJ350 - MCS(ttTi5605, II)
SOURCE      synthetic DNA construct
  ORGANISM  synthetic DNA construct
REFERENCE   1 (bases 1 to 7517)
  AUTHORS   Frokjaer-Jensen C, Davis MW, Ailion M, Jorgensen EM
  TITLE     Improved Mos1-mediated transgenesis in C. elegans.
  JOURNAL   Nat Methods. 2012 Jan 30;9(2):117-8. doi: 10.1038/nmeth.1865.
  PUBMED    22290181
REFERENCE   2 (bases 1 to 7517)
  AUTHORS   .
  TITLE     Direct Submission
  JOURNAL   Exported May 12, 2021 from SnapGene Server 1.1.58
            http://www.snapgene.com
FEATURES             Location/Qualifiers
     source          1..7517
                     /organism="synthetic DNA construct"
                     /mol_type="other DNA"
     primer_bind     complement(21..40)
                     /label=Amp-R
                     /note="Ampicillin resistance gene, reverse primer"
     rep_origin      834..1422
                     /direction=RIGHT
                     /label=ori
                     /note="high-copy-number ColE1/pMB1/pBR322/pUC origin of
                     replication"
     primer_bind     1323..1342
                     /label=pBR322ori-F
                     /note="pBR322 origin, forward primer"
     protein_bind    1559..1579
                     /gene="mutant version of attB"
                     /label=attB3
                     /bound_moiety="BP Clonase(TM)"
                     /note="core recombination site for the Gateway(R) BP
                     reaction"
     protein_bind    3007..3031
                     /gene="mutant version of attB"
                     /label=attB2
                     /bound_moiety="BP Clonase(TM)"
                     /note="recombination site for the Gateway(R) BP reaction"
     primer_bind     3038..3054
                     /label=M13 rev
                     /note="common sequencing primer, one of multiple similar
                     variants"
     primer_bind     3038..3054
                     /label=M13 Reverse
                     /note="In lacZ gene. Also called M13-rev"
     primer_bind     complement(3250..3267)
                     /label=M13 Forward
                     /note="In lacZ gene. Also called M13-F20 or M13 (-21)
                     Forward"
     primer_bind     complement(3250..3266)
                     /label=M13 fwd
                     /note="common sequencing primer, one of multiple similar
                     variants"
     CDS             5207..5218
                     /codon_start=1
                     /product="Factor Xa recognition and cleavage site"
                     /label=Factor Xa site
                     /translation="IEGR"
     protein_bind    complement(5364..5388)
                     /gene="mutant version of attB"
                     /label=attB1
                     /bound_moiety="BP Clonase(TM)"
                     /note="recombination site for the Gateway(R) BP reaction"
     protein_bind    complement(6726..6746)
                     /gene="mutant version of attB"
                     /label=attB4
                     /bound_moiety="BP Clonase(TM)"
                     /note="core recombination site for the Gateway(R) BP
                     reaction"
     primer_bind     complement(6950..6969)
                     /label=pRS-marker
                     /note="pRS vectors, use to sequence yeast selectable
                     marker"
     primer_bind     7069..7091
                     /label=pGEX 3'
                     /note="pGEX vectors, reverse primer"
     primer_bind     complement(7129..7147)
                     /label=pBRforEco
                     /note="pBR322 vectors, upsteam of EcoRI site, forward
                     primer"
     promoter        7215..7319
                     /gene="bla"
                     /label=AmpR promoter
     CDS             7320..663
                     /codon_start=1
                     /gene="bla"
                     /product="beta-lactamase"
                     /label=AmpR
                     /note="confers resistance to ampicillin, carbenicillin, and
                     related antibiotics"
                     /translation="MSIQHFRVALIPFFAAFCLPVFAHPETLVKVKDAEDQLGARVGYI
                     ELDLNSGKILESFRPEERFPMMSTFKVLLCGAVLSRIDAGQEQLGRRIHYSQNDLVEYS
                     PVTEKHLTDGMTVRELCSAAITMSDNTAANLLLTTIGGPKELTAFLHNMGDHVTRLDRW
                     EPELNEAIPNDERDTTMPVAMATTLRKLLTGELLTLASRQQLIDWMEADKVAGPLLRSA
                     LPAGWFIADKSGAGERGSRGIIAALGPDGKPSRIVVIYTTGSQATMDERNRQIAEIGAS
                     LIKHW"
ORIGIN
        1 atgagcactt ttaaagttct gctatgtggc gcggtattat cccgtattga cgccgggcaa
       61 gagcaactcg gtcgccgcat acactattct cagaatgact tggttgagta ctcaccagtc
      121 acagaaaagc atcttacgga tggcatgaca gtaagagaat tatgcagtgc tgccataacc
      181 atgagtgata acactgcggc caacttactt ctgacaacga tcggaggacc gaaggagcta
      241 accgcttttt tgcacaacat gggggatcat gtaactcgcc ttgatcgttg ggaaccggag
      301 ctgaatgaag ccataccaaa cgacgagcgt gacaccacga tgcctgtagc aatggcaaca
      361 acgttgcgca aactattaac tggcgaacta cttactctag cttcccggca acaattaata
      421 gactggatgg aggcggataa agttgcagga ccacttctgc gctcggccct tccggctggc
      481 tggtttattg ctgataaatc tggagccggt gagcgtgggt ctcgcggtat cattgcagca
      541 ctggggccag atggtaagcc ctcccgtatc gtagttatct acacgacggg gagtcaggca
      601 actatggatg aacgaaatag acagatcgct gagataggtg cctcactgat taagcattgg
      661 taactgtcag accaagttta ctcatatata ctttagattg atttaaaact tcatttttaa
      721 tttaaaagga tctaggtgaa gatccttttt gataatctca tgaccaaaat cccttaacgt
      781 gagttttcgt tccactgagc gtcagacccc gtagaaaaga tcaaaggatc ttcttgagat
      841 cctttttttc tgcgcgtaat ctgctgcttg caaacaaaaa aaccaccgct accagcggtg
      901 gtttgtttgc cggatcaaga gctaccaact ctttttccga aggtaactgg cttcagcaga
      961 gcgcagatac caaatactgt ccttctagtg tagccgtagt taggccacca cttcaagaac
     1021 tctgtagcac cgcctacata cctcgctctg ctaatcctgt taccagtggc tgctgccagt
     1081 ggcgataagt cgtgtcttac cgggttggac tcaagacgat agttaccgga taaggcgcag
     1141 cggtcgggct gaacgggggg ttcgtgcaca cagcccagct tggagcgaac gacctacacc
     1201 gaactgagat acctacagcg tgagctatga gaaagcgcca cgcttcccga agggagaaag
     1261 gcggacaggt atccggtaag cggcagggtc ggaacaggag agcgcacgag ggagcttcca
     1321 gggggaaacg cctggtatct ttatagtcct gtcgggtttc gccacctctg acttgagcgt
     1381 cgatttttgt gatgctcgtc aggggggcgg agcctatgga aaaacgccag caacgcggcc
     1441 tttttacggt tcctggtctt ttgctggcct tttgctcaca tgttctttcc tgcgttatcc
     1501 cctgattctg tggataaccg tattaccgcc tttgagtgag ctgataccat cgaattatca
     1561 actatgtata ataaagttgt gtttttgaac acggcgatat gtatctgtag atcatcccca
     1621 attttcaaca atgaatctaa atactgaact ttttgtgtaa tctttagtgc agaaaaatga
     1681 ccaaaatcag cgattttccg attataccca aaatatctca gctcaatgag cacctataaa
     1741 aatgtaaaaa taaagaaagt agtcgaacca tattttgtaa aggctaaaaa actgaataaa
     1801 tttttatcca tccagcgcgg cgttacaatc cgtggcccat gtcacgcacg gctttcaaag
     1861 aaaaaaaaac agtctgtttg cgcgacatcg atctggcaaa aatcctaaaa acgactatgc
     1921 gtggctcact ttatattaat atgaaaaata caaacttggt ggtgcaggtg ctgcagaggc
     1981 catcgatgaa gaagtggagg ccttgttgtc gatctacaaa attgtatggt tgtttgagat
     2041 tttccttgaa acgctctcaa tcttggatat gatataaatt ctggataaga tatgatggat
     2101 atgatctatg tttgatagag tgcatttgaa aggataacgg ccctgcagac atttttgaaa
     2161 aaataacaaa catttaattt tctcactcgt ttaggctatt cccctatttt tgatattcct
     2221 tcgcacatat gaaaactact ttttttcgaa actgttaact ccagaattta taaatctata
     2281 gcccttactt gattatttat tatcatggtt actcacctca tgtctctttc tcttttcaag
     2341 aagtcttcgt tcatatctgt tgtctctttc ctccttttga atctctgctt tgctcttcgc
     2401 cattgtttcc tgaaaataat gtaacttgaa ttgtgtaata tactttttta atttgaattt
     2461 ggcttgtaac gcggaatcac tacgtgcggg atcatttctt actagaaaac ccagaaaatg
     2521 ccatatttca cttatctcgg ggtcatttct aattagaaaa gctacaaaaa ccatttctaa
     2581 ttacggtgac tttagaactg gtcgaaatag ctaattagaa atgggttttt gctaattaga
     2641 ggtgactcta tgttatctga gtaagcctcg tttgtatgta aactcacagt actaataaat
     2701 gcaagacacc cgggtttgtc tagatatgaa ataattgaaa tatcaattct gacagacaat
     2761 aatggtaatc ttgataagga gttccacgcc caggagaaca cgttagtttt cttgtttttg
     2821 attgcgtgcg ttattttgga gaaaaactcg attttttaca aaataatttt ttgaaaggaa
     2881 cactgttcaa taagttttgt cttttttctc agttgtgata cggtttttta ttcttttttg
     2941 tagttataca gaagaccgtt acgaaacaga ctgatatcga aacaaacact gatcttactt
     3001 gcacttacca ctttgtacaa gaaagctggg tcacgggcag gaaacagcta tgaccatgat
     3061 tacgccaagc tacgtaatac gactcactag tgggcagatc ttcgaatgca tcgcgcgcac
     3121 cgtacgtctc gaggaattcc tgcaggatat ctggatccac gaagcttccc atggtgacgt
     3181 caccggttct agatacctag gtgagctctg gtaccctcta gtcaaggcct taagtgagtc
     3241 gtattacgga ctggccgtcg ttttacaccc gtgcagttga aattgaaaat gagttaaagt
     3301 tggagttttt attgaaaaca gatttccgtg tgattagtgt ttttagcgag tgtgacagga
     3361 cagcgaaaaa atatagaaac aaggggggaa ctgaaaagct taggaatgca ttgaacatga
     3421 gaaggggaag gggaaggaac aaactagaca ggaattattg gaatttaatc acatttggag
     3481 ttttttttct attcgacaga ataattatcc agaacatttt tgtattaaat atttatgcat
     3541 catatgagta gtcggctttg ttgtgcatga cgagtttgtt atcgacgaaa tagaagctgt
     3601 cagaacgagt ctcgtttgga ttgttgatca tgtcgtccac tgaaaaagag attagtcttt
     3661 tgaattgtac tttttagaat aatgactcac tgagttgttg agagagttga gggaactcat
     3721 agatatgttc acagttgttt cgtgaattcg gaatacagaa tccgaattca aagtcaaaac
     3781 acttcagaag gcgatctttg aagaagtgac gttcgatcat tcggaaatga tggattggga
     3841 tgtctcctac tttgaattcc acagttgctc cgaccgtttt gagtttcaaa aagtttggag
     3901 caaatctata acgcacgtat cttgccgact cctgtggcga ctcatcattc tcctgatcgt
     3961 tctccggttt ggcgatctcg aaaagcactt gctcagtgtc cagatcacgg atttggaact
     4021 tggtgaactc gatgttatag atgttcgcag atggggagca taagaatcct aaatttatgt
     4081 tttaaactga aatccaaagg gagcaagata ccttgagtga ttcccggaag tgctaaaacg
     4141 tcgttcggag tgatttgagc tttcttcgca agctccgatt ccgttgtgat tccttgttcg
     4201 gtgcttggtg gtggccgtgg catctggaaa tatggaaaag ttcaacaaaa agaaaagaga
     4261 aaagaatgaa atcggatatc aagagttagt tgagcggttt ctctagtttt ctgagtctca
     4321 cctgcgacgg gaaggtcgcc gagccgggtg gaatcgatcg ttgttgctcg gctttcatat
     4381 cggtttggtt ggaagcggct gaaaacggaa agaagtggaa gaaggaaaag agtgtggtgt
     4441 gacaggaaaa tggtaattag agggtgccaa ataaccagct atattttgtt tttttttgaa
     4501 aacattttta aaaagaaaaa tacgataatg atatcagatg gatttccgga aaactggtat
     4561 gaaaaatttc aacctttttg agtacatgta atcaaaatac actttgtaaa ttatcatttt
     4621 tattgaaact ccaccatttt tctatttata acgctaataa tttgaaaaag aaacctattg
     4681 cgaaccgcgg ggtgaatccc aaaaacgaat gcgttttggt ggagtgattg attcgaatcg
     4741 aagaagaaaa agaagaagac gtggaataga gagctcactc ttaaccgagc agcacacacc
     4801 gacagaaaaa aaaatgaaat gaatgagggt cttcttcttc ttcttcttcg aatgattgac
     4861 agaaatggga aaaagaggaa gattgagaag ggaaaaagga aggagaaaag aagcagaaga
     4921 agacgtcaga gaggagagga acgagcggaa aagcagcggg cgcaagtcat agaagtagca
     4981 gagctgggga gaagaagaca ctatccaaga aaggaatgac gagagagtat gcaaaggggt
     5041 atagggtgca gacagaatag gaacagaata acagatgatg agccaagaag agttgaaaag
     5101 ggcgatgaat ttgtcatgta acttaatttg ggtcaatttg agcatgatga attgaaatca
     5161 tcccttgttg ggagttaata accggtttgt tatcagaaac cctgtaatag aagggcgccc
     5221 taactttgag ccaattcatc ccggtttctg tcaaatatat caaaaagtgg tcaactgaca
     5281 aattgttttt gatattataa taaacatttt atccgttaac aattttcgaa tactttttac
     5341 aaggacttgg ataaattggc tcaagcctgc ttttttgtac aaacttgacg aagtgagttt
     5401 gctaccatca tggaatcagg aggacatttc gacaatgtca tataatgttt gaaaaatgat
     5461 tttaacaagg gtctcattcg agataagcaa tgctctgagc aagtggctcg tcgtcttcaa
     5521 gaatctcttg ttgatattca tttggatcct gttttgcacg aagcatgtgc catggatatt
     5581 cagagttttt gcaaaaaagt tccgccaggt caaacaatct ttttaatttt tatatgatac
     5641 ttcgggtgta tttttcttct ttttcctgtt cattttcgct tttttctcac ttttttgtaa
     5701 caaaatctct cacttttctg taagtcttaa caaaagttca attggctcga tcaagtaaaa
     5761 tttcggccgt atgaacgttt tcaaaggttt tcattttttt ttaagttcat tcacaatatc
     5821 atgaatctct cgtcctttgg tttccggtaa gtagcgaaat aatataagca tacttataaa
     5881 tgaaggaatt gaatatagaa taaggaaagc ataactacca ataacggaat atagaggtaa
     5941 tactgtaaat gtactgataa ccaccattac agtattcatt gaatatgcca cagattgagc
     6001 aatactacga tgtttttgag gtaccagttc agaggatata aaccacgaaa ttggaccaac
     6061 tccagttctg aaatttcatt attcgattaa atcaaaatat atttgaaaaa cctcacccat
     6121 aagtataacc gtagatgatc aatgcaacta ggcatccgta tttcatcggg tcaatcagaa
     6181 tacgtatttt tgcgaagaat acgaatgcaa ttagagctaa attattgaga aatgtgaaga
     6241 gaaggagaag cttgcgtcga ccaactctgt aaacttattc atacaatttt gtcttcaaat
     6301 tttgaacgtt taaaactatc ttattcaatg agttagcggg tttttatagt gagttagttc
     6361 acgattatct aataaaacta tgtccaaaca tcctaactgc gaccgtattc tcactaactc
     6421 gtcttaaaaa cgttgagatt attttaaacc cttcttcagt acaactacag tactgatgca
     6481 caaatacaat aataataata cattcagaca tactctgaac aatgtaactt gtttttgtta
     6541 tactgtggta acatttattg aaatgaaata taaccttact tttcaatcac aattccacca
     6601 gtaattgttc cagaaacata agctaaaccc attgcagttg tactccattc agcaatttct
     6661 gactcaacat ttgcattttc tagaaagaaa gtagaggata aaagaagagc ccataatccg
     6721 acaagcaact tttctataca aagttgatag cttggcggat ccctggcgtt acccaactta
     6781 atcgccttgc agcacatccc cctttcgcca gctggcgtaa tagcgaagag gcccgcaccg
     6841 atcgcccttc ccaacagttg cgcagcctga atggcgaatg gcgcctgatg cggtattttc
     6901 tccttacgca tctgtgcggt atttcacacc gcatatggtg cactctcagt acaatctgct
     6961 ctgatgccgc atagttaagc cagccccgac acccgccaac acccgctgac gcgccctgac
     7021 gggcttgtct gctcccggca tccgcttaca gacaagctgt gaccgtctcc gggagctgca
     7081 tgtgtcagag gttttcaccg tcatcaccga aacgcgcgag acgaaagggc ctcgtgatac
     7141 gcctattttt ataggttaat gtcatgataa taatggtttc ttagacgtca ggtggcactt
     7201 ttcggggaaa tgtgcgcgga acccctattt gtttattttt ctaaatacat tcaaatatgt
     7261 atccgctcat gagacaataa ccctgataaa tgcttcaata atattgaaaa aggaagagta
     7321 tgagtattca acatttccgt gtcgccctta ttcccttttt tgcggcattt tgccttcctg
     7381 tttttgctca cccagaaacg ctggtgaaag taaaagatgc tgaagatcag ttgggtgcac
     7441 gagtgggtta catcgaactg gatctcaaca gcggtaagat ccttgagagt tttcgccccg
     7501 aagaacgttt tccaatg
//
