[The description below was written by a language model from this plasmid's Addgene catalogue record and the feature table of its GenBank file.]
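Description:
pCFJ350 - MCS(ttTi5605, II) is a 7.5 kb circular worm targeting vector for Mos1-mediated transgenesis in C. elegans, built on a pDESTR4-R3 multisite Gateway backbone from which the original M13F and M13R primer sites were removed. It is maintained in E. coli as a high-copy plasmid through a ColE1/pUC-type origin and selected with ampicillin via the bla (beta-lactamase) gene under its own promoter.

The recorded insert is "ttTi5605 targeting" sequence from C. elegans. The name indicates that it is directed at the ttTi5605 Mos1 transposon insertion site on chromosome II and carries a multiple cloning site. The feature table does not annotate homology arms, an MCS or any worm selectable marker, so their identities and boundaries are not stated in the record. What it does show are four Gateway recombination scars, attB4, attB1, attB2 and attB3, consistent with assembly by a three-fragment Gateway reaction. They divide the insert into an attB3–attB2 segment, a central attB2–attB1 segment and an attB1–attB4 segment. The outer segments plausibly correspond to the genomic targeting arms, but this is an inference. M13 reverse and forward primer sites lie close together just inside the central segment and match the listed sequencing primers, which suggests they flank the cloning site. The short Factor Xa site and the several primer-binding annotations are probably automated sequence matches rather than functional design elements.

In use, a transgene of interest would be cloned into the MCS. The plasmid then serves as a repair template, so that excision of the Mos1 element at ttTi5605 leads to insertion of the cargo at that defined chromosome II locus.
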