Addgene plasmid #34866: pCFJ350 - MCS(ttTi5605, II)
Depositing lab: Erik Jorgensen. Depositing organization: University of Utah. Publication: Improved Mos1-mediated transgenesis in C. elegans. Frokjaer-Jensen C, Davis MW, Ailion M, Jorgensen EM. Nat Methods. 2012 Jan 30;9(2):117-8. doi: 10.1038/nmeth.1865. PubMed 22290181.
Backbone
  Vector backbone: pDESTR4-R3
  Modifications to backbone: Removal of M13F and M13R primer sites
  Vector type: Worm targeting
Growth in bacteria
  Bacterial resistance: Ampicillin, 100 μg/mL
  Growth temperature: 37°C
  Growth strain: Top10
  Copy number: High Copy
Gene/Insert
  Gene/Insert name: ttTi5605 targeting
  Species: C. elegans (nematode)
  Cloning method: Gateway Cloning
  Sequencing primers: 5′ M13F; 3′ M13R
Terms and licenses: Academic/Nonprofit Terms; Industry Terms: Not Available to Industry
How to cite: pCFJ350 - MCS(ttTi5605, II) was a gift from Erik Jorgensen (Addgene plasmid # 34866 ; http://n2t.net/addgene:34866 ; RRID:Addgene_34866)
