>Addgene plasmid #34866 | pCFJ350 - MCS(ttTi5605, II) | addgene partial sequence | sequence record 68919 | M13Fwd20
TAGAGGGTACCAGAGCTCACCTAGGTATCTAGAACCGGTGACGTCACCATGGGAAGCTTCGTGGATCCAG
ATATCCTGCAGGAATTCCTCGAGACGTACGGTGCGCGCGATGCATTCGAAGATCTGCCCACTAGTGAGTC
GTATTACGTAGCTTGGCGTAATCATGGTCATAGCTGTTTCCTGCCCGTGACCCAGCTTTCTTGTACAAAG
TGGTAAGTGCAAGTAAGATCAGTGTTTGTTTCGATATCAGTCTGTTTCGTAACGGTCTTCTGTATAACTA
CAAAAAAGAATAAAAAACCGTATCACAACTGAGAAAAAAGACAAAACTTATTGAACAGTGTTCCTTTCAA
AAAATTATTTTGTAAAAAATCGAGTTTTTCTCCAAAATAACGCACGCAATCAAAAACAAGAAAACTAACG
TGTTCTCCTGGGCGTGGAACTCCTTATCAAGATTACCATTATTGTCTGTCAGAATTGATATTTCAATTAT
TTCATATCTAGACAAACCCGGGTGTCTTGCATTTATTAGTACTGTGAGTTTACATACAAACGAGGCTTAC
TCAGATAACATAGAGTCACCTCTAATTAGCAAAAACCCATTTCTAATTAGCTATTTCGACCAGTTCTAAA
GTCACCGTAATTAGAAATGGTTTTTGTAGCTTTTCTAATTAGAAATGACCCCGAGATAAGTGAAATATGG
CATTTTCTGGGTTTTCTAGTAAGAAATGATCCCGCACGTAGTGATTCCGCGTTACAAGCCAAATTCAAAT
TAAAAAAGTATATTACACAATTCAAGTTACATTATTTTCAGGAAACAATGGCGAAGAGCAAAGCAGAGAT
T
